Addgene plasmid #128499: pCri-H6-TEV-GRAB-STREP
Purpose: Expresses GRAB (from V34 to N181) in bacterial cells. With N-t H6x tag + TEV + protein + STREP(2x) tag.
Depositing lab: F Xavier Gomis-Ruth. Depositing organization: Institut de Biologia Molecular de Barcelona (IBMB-CSIC). Publication: Recombinant production of human alpha2-macroglobulin variants and interaction studies with recombinant G-related alpha2-macroglobulin binding protein and latent transforming growth factor-beta2. Marino-Puertas L, Del Amo-Maestro L, Taules M, Gomis-Ruth FX, Goulas T. Sci Rep. 2019 Jun 24;9(1):9186. doi: 10.1038/s41598-019-45712-z. PubMed 31235767.
Backbone
  Vector backbone: pCri8a
  Backbone manufacturer: Homemade
  Backbone size w/o insert (bp): 5369
  Total vector size (bp): 5894
  Modifications to backbone: Introduction of STREP tag (2x)
  Vector type: Bacterial Expression
Growth in bacteria
  Bacterial resistance: Kanamycin, 50 μg/mL
  Growth temperature: 37°C
  Growth strain: DH5alpha
  Copy number: Low Copy
Gene/Insert
  Gene/Insert name: GRAB (V34-N181) (alt names: Protein G-related alpha 2M-binding protein; SPy_1357)
  Species: Streptococcus pyogenes serotype M1
  Insert size (bp): 444
  GenBank ID: NP_269464.1
  Entrez Gene: grab (a.k.a. SPy_1357, SPy1357)
  Promoter: T7
  Tag / fusion protein: His tag (6x) (N terminal on insert); Strep tag (2x) (C terminal on insert)
  Cloning method: Unknown
  Sequencing primers: 5′ ATGCCCATGGTTGATAGCCCG; 3′ See depositor comment
Terms and licenses: Academic/Nonprofit Terms; Industry Terms: Not Available to Industry
Depositor comments: Reverse primer 1: CGAATTGTGGATGGCTCCAACCTCCATTAACGTTCTGACGTTC Reverse primer 2: CTTCCACCTCCAGAACCTCCACCCTTTTCGAATTGTGGATGGCTCC3 Reverse primer 3: GTGGATGGCTCCATGCGCTACCTCCACTTCCACCTCCAGAAC
How to cite: pCri-H6-TEV-GRAB-STREP was a gift from F Xavier Gomis-Ruth (Addgene plasmid # 128499 ; http://n2t.net/addgene:128499 ; RRID:Addgene_128499)
