[The description below was written by a language model from this plasmid's Addgene catalogue record and pLannotate feature annotations shown in this document.]
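Description:
pCri-H6-TEV-GRAB-STREP is a bacterial expression plasmid built on the homemade pCri8a backbone, modified by adding a double Strep tag. It produces a fragment of GRAB, the protein G-related alpha2-macroglobulin-binding protein (SPy_1357) of Streptococcus pyogenes serotype M1. The plasmid is propagated in E. coli under kanamycin selection through an aph(3')-Ia cassette. It replicates from a ColE1/pBR322-type origin accompanied by the bom region and the rop gene, consistent with its listing as low copy. An f1 phage origin is also present. Short tetracycline-resistance fragments flanking the lacI region appear to be pBR322-derived remnants rather than a functional marker.

The expression cassette has a pET-style layout. A T7 promoter is followed directly by a lac operator and the T7 gene 10 ribosome binding site, and it ends in a T7 terminator. The plasmid-borne lacI gene with its own promoter supplies repressor, so transcription requires a host that provides T7 RNA polymerase and is induced with IPTG. The encoded protein is an N-terminal 6xHis tag, a TEV protease cleavage site, GRAB residues V34 to N181 (a 444 bp insert) and a C-terminal 2x Strep tag. This allows affinity capture from either end and removal of the His tag with TEV.

The automated annotation does not label GRAB or the Strep tag. It marks only a short capTEV-like match for the His/TEV region and a partial hit to streptococcal protein G, which probably reflects homology with GRAB. A His-tag fragment is also annotated downstream of the insert, and the record does not say whether it is translated. The sequenced record is 5,832 nt, slightly shorter than the catalogued 5,894 bp. According to the associated publication title, the recombinant GRAB was used for interaction studies with human alpha2-macroglobulin variants.
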