Features (pLannotate 1.2.2; 20 found; start..end, strand, type, name):
      1..589     +  rep_origin     ori: high-copy-number ColE1/pMB1/pBR322/pUC origin of replication
    775..914     -  misc_feature   bom: basis of mobility region from pBR322
   1016..1207    -  CDS            rop: Rop protein, which maintains plasmids at low copy number; rop
   1224..1604    +  CDS            YPB1_ECOLX: Protein predicted: Swiss-Prot protein existence level 4. From Escherichia coli.
   1676..1967    -  CDS            TcR (fragment): tetracycline efflux protein; tet; confers resistance to tetracycline
   1982..2003    -  protein_bind   CAP binding site: CAP binding activates transcription in the presence of cAMP. E. coli catabolite activator protein
   2016..3098    -  CDS            lacI: lac repressor; lacI; The lac repressor binds to the lac operator to inhibit transcription in E. coli. This inhibition can be relieved by adding lactose or isopropyl-β-D-thiogalactopyranoside (IPTG).
   3099..3176    -  promoter       lacI promoter: lacI
   3184..3463    -  CDS            TcR (fragment): tetracycline efflux protein; tet; confers resistance to tetracycline
   3485..3503    +  promoter       T7 promoter: promoter for bacteriophage T7 RNA polymerase
   3504..3528    +  protein_bind   lac operator: The lac repressor binds to the lac operator to inhibit transcription in E. coli. This inhibition can be relieved by adding lactose or isopropyl-β-D-thiogalactopyranoside (IPTG). lac repressor encoded by lacI
   3543..3565    +  RBS            RBS: efficient ribosome binding site from bacteriophage T7 gene 10 (Olins and Rangwala, 1989)
   3584..3600    +  CDS            capTEV™ (fragment): composite tag for in vivo biotinylation, TEV protease cleavage, and 6xHis tagging
   3638..3769    +  CDS            spg (fragment): SPG1_STRSG - Experimental evidence at protein level: Swiss-Prot protein existence level 1. Binds to the constant Fc region of IgG with high affinity. From Streptococcus sp. group G.
   4181..4198    +  CDS            9xHis (fragment): 9xHis affinity tag
   4208..4257    +  CDS            SET1 (fragment): solubility-enhancement tag derived from T7 phage gene 10B
   4265..4312    +  terminator     T7 terminator: transcription terminator for bacteriophage T7 RNA polymerase
   4349..4777    +  rep_origin     f1 ori (sequence partly withheld): f1 bacteriophage origin of replication; arrow indicates direction of (+) strand synthesis
   4830..4887    +  promoter       AmpR promoter (fragment): bla
   4896..5711    -  CDS            KanR: aminoglycoside phosphotransferase; aph(3')-Ia; confers resistance to kanamycin in bacteria or G418 (Geneticin®) in eukaryotes
>Addgene plasmid #128499 | pCri-H6-TEV-GRAB-STREP | addgene full sequence | sequence record 251965 | Addgene NGS Result
TTGAGATCCTTTTTTTCTGCGCGTAATCTGCTGCTTGCAAACAAAAAAACCACCGCTACCAGCGGTGGTT
TGTTTGCCGGATCAAGAGCTACCAACTCTTTTTCCGAAGGTAACTGGCTTCAGCAGAGCGCAGATACCAA
ATACTGTCCTTCTAGTGTAGCCGTAGTTAGGCCACCACTTCAAGAACTCTGTAGCACCGCCTACATACCT
CGCTCTGCTAATCCTGTTACCAGTGGCTGCTGCCAGTGGCGATAAGTCGTGTCTTACCGGGTTGGACTCA
AGACGATAGTTACCGGATAAGGCGCAGCGGTCGGGCTGAACGGGGGGTTCGTGCACACAGCCCAGCTTGG
AGCGAACGACCTACACCGAACTGAGATACCTACAGCGTGAGCTATGAGAAAGCGCCACGCTTCCCGAAGG
GAGAAAGGCGGACAGGTATCCGGTAAGCGGCAGGGTCGGAACAGGAGAGCGCACGAGGGAGCTTCCAGGG
GGAAACGCCTGGTATCTTTATAGTCCTGTCGGGTTTCGCCACCTCTGACTTGAGCGTCGATTTTTGTGAT
GCTCGTCAGGGGGGCGGAGCCTATGGAAAAACGCCAGCAACGCGGCCTTTTTACGGTTCCTGGCCTTTTG
CTGGCCTTTTGCTCACATGTTCTTTCCTGCGTTATCCCCTGATTCTGTGGATAACCGTATTACCGCCTTT
GAGTGAGCTGATACCGCTCGCCGCAGCCGAACGACCGAGCGCAGCGAGTCAGTGAGCGAGGAAGCGGAAG
AGCGCCTGATGCGGTATTTTCTCCTTACGCATCTGTGCGGTATTTCACACCGCAATGGTGCACTCTCAGT
ACAATCTGCTCTGATGCCGCATAGTTAAGCCAGTATACACTCCGCTATCGCTACGTGACTGGGTCATGGC
TGCGCCCCGACACCCGCCAACACCCGCTGACGCGCCCTGACGGGCTTGTCTGCTCCCGGCATCCGCTTAC
AGACAAGCTGTGACCGTCTCCGGGAGCTGCATGTGTCAGAGGTTTTCACCGTCATCACCGAAACGCGCGA
GGCAGCTGCGGTAAAGCTCATCAGCGTGGTCGTGAAGCGATTCACAGATGTCTGCCTGTTCATCCGCGTC
CAGCTCGTTGAGTTTCTCCAGAAGCGTTAATGTCTGGCTTCTGATAAAGCGGGCCATGTTAAGGGCGGTT
TTTTCCTGTTTGGTCACTGATGCCTCCGTGTAAGGGGGATTTCTGTTCATGGGGGTAATGATACCGATGA
AACGAGAGAGGATGCTCACGATACGGGTTACTGATGATGAACATGCCCGGTTACTGGAACGTTGTGAGGG
TAAACAACTGGCGGTATGGATGCGGCGGGACCAGAGAAAAATCACTCAGGGTCAATGCCAGCGCTTCGTT
AATACAGATGTAGGTGTTCCACAGGGTAGCCAGCAGCATCCTGCGATGCAGATCCGGAACATAATGGTGC
AGGGCGCTGACTTCCGCGTTTCCAGACTTTACGAAACACGGAAACCGAAGACCATTCATGTTGTTGCTCA
GGTCGCAGACGTTTTGCAGCAGCAGTCGCTTCACGTTCGCTCGCGTATCGGTGATTCATTCTGCTAACCA
GTAAGGCAACCCCGCCAGCCTAGCCGGGTCCTCAACGACAGGAGCACGATCATGCGCACCCGTGGGGCCG
CCATGCCGGCGATAATGGCCTGCTTCTCGCCGAAACGTTTGGTGGCGGGACCAGTGACGAAGGCTTGAGC
GAGGGCGTGCAAGATTCCGAATACCGCAAGCGACAGGCCGATCATCGTCGCGCTCCAGCGAAAGCGGTCC
TCGCCGAAAATGACCCAGAGCGCTGCCGGCACCTGTCCTACGAGTTGCATGATAAAGAAGACAGTCATAA
GTGCGGCGACGATAGTCATGCCCCGCGCCCACCGGAAGGAGCTGACTGGGTTGAAGGCTCTCAAGGGCAT
CGGTCGAGATCCCGGTGCCTAATGAGTGAGCTAACTTACATTAATTGCGTTGCGCTCACTGCCCGCTTTC
CAGTCGGGAAACCTGTCGTGCCAGCTGCATTAATGAATCGGCCAACGCGCGGGGAGAGGCGGTTTGCGTA
TTGGGCGCCAGGGTGGTTTTTCTTTTCACCAGTGAGACGGGCAACAGCTGATTGCCCTTCACCGCCTGGC
CCTGAGAGAGTTGCAGCAAGCGGTCCACGCTGGTTTGCCCCAGCAGGCGAAAATCCTGTTTGATGGTGGT
TAACGGCGGGATATAACATGAGCTGTCTTCGGTATCGTCGTATCCCACTACCGAGATATCCGCACCAACG
CGCAGCCCGGACTCGGTAATGGCGCGCATTGCGCCCAGCGCCATCTGATCGTTGGCAACCAGCATCGCAG
TGGGAACGATGCCCTCATTCAGCATTTGCATGGTTTGTTGAAAACCGGACATGGCACTCCAGTCGCCTTC
CCGTTCCGCTATCGGCTGAATTTGATTGCGAGTGAGATATTTATGCCAGCCAGCCAGACGCAGACGCGCC
GAGACAGAACTTAATGGGCCCGCTAACAGCGCGATTTGCTGGTGACCCAATGCGACCAGATGCTCCACGC
CCAGTCGCGTACCGTCTTCATGGGAGAAAATAATACTGTTGATGGGTGTCTGGTCAGAGACATCAAGAAA
TAACGCCGGAACATTAGTGCAGGCAGCTTCCACAGCAATGGCATCCTGGTCATCCAGCGGATAGTTAATG
ATCAGCCCACTGACGCGTTGCGCGAGAAGATTGTGCACCGCCGCTTTACAGGCTTCGACGCCGCTTCGTT
CTACCATCGACACCACCACGCTGGCACCCAGTTGATCGGCGCGAGATTTAATCGCCGCGACAATTTGCGA
CGGTGCGTGCAGGGCCAGACTGGAGGTGGCAACGCCAATCAGCAACGACTGTTTGCCCGCCAGTTGTTGT
GCCACGCGGTTGGGAATGTAATTCAGCTCCGCCATCGCCGCTTCCACTTTTTCCCGCGTTTTCGCAGAAA
CGTGGCTGGCCTGGTTCACCACGCGGGAAACGGTCTGATAAGAGACACCGGCATACTCTGCGACATCGTA
TAACGTTACTGGTTTCACATTCACCACCCTGAATTGACTCTCTTCCGGGCGCTATCATGCCATACCGCGA
AAGGTTTTGCGCCATTCGATGGTGTCCGGGATCTCGACGCTCTCCCTTATGCGACTCCTGCATTAGGAAG
CAGCCCAGTAGTAGGTTGAGGCCGTTGAGCACCGCCGCCGCAAGGAATGGTGCATGCAAGGAGATGGCGC
CCAACAGTCCCCCGGCCACGGGGCCTGCCACCATACCCACGCCGAAACAAGCGCTCATGAGCCCGAAGTG
GCGAGCCCGATCTTCCCCATCGGTGATGTCGGCGATATAGGCGCCAGCAACCGCACCTGTGGCGCCGGTG
ATGCCGGCCACGATGCGTCCGGCGTAGAGGATCGAGATCTCGATCCCGCGAAATTAATACGACTCACTAT
AGGGGAATTGTGAGCGGATAACAATTCCCCTCTAGAAATAATTTTGTTTAACTTTAAGAAGGAGATATCA
TATGGGCAGCAGCCATCATCATCATCATCACAGCAGCGGCGAAAACCTTTACTTCCAGGGCGCCATGGTT
GATAGCCCGATTGAACAGCCTCGTATTATTCCGAATGGTGGCACCCTGACCAATCTGCTGGGTAATGCAC
CGGAAAAACTGGCACTGCGTAATGAAGAACGTGCAATTGATGAACTGAAAAAACAGGCCATCGAAGATAA
AGAAGCAACCACCGCAATTGAAGCAGCAAGCAGTGATGCACTGGAAGCACTGGCAGATCAGACCGATGCA
CTGCAGAGCGAAGAAGCAGCAGTTGTTAAAGCAGATAATGCAGCATCAGACGCCCTGGAAGCCCTGGCCG
ACCAAACAGACGCGCTGCAGTCAGAAGAAGCCGAAGTTGTACAGAGTGATAATGCCGCAAGTGATGCATG
GGAAAAAGCAGCAACCCCGATTGCACTGGATGTGAAAAAAACCAAAGATACCAAACCGGTGGTGAAAAAA
GAAGAACGTCAGAACGTTAATGGAGGTTGGAGCCATCCACAATTCGAAAAGGGTGGAGGTTCTGGAGGTG
GAAGTGGAGGTAGCGCATGGAGCCATCCACAATTCGAAAAGTAACTCGAGCACCACCACCACCACCACTG
AGATCCGGCTGCTAACAAAGCCCGAAAGGAAGCTGAGTTGGCTGCTGCCACCGCTGAGCAATAACTAGCA
TAACCCCTTGGGGCCTCTAAACGGGTCTTGAGGGGTTTTTTGCTGAAAGGAGGAACTATATCCGGATTGG
CGAATGGG
[124 nt withheld, positions 4349-4472]
C
[91 nt withheld, positions 4474-4564]
A
[49 nt withheld, positions 4566-4614]
CCTTTGACGTTGGAGTCCACGTTCTTT
[37 nt withheld, positions 4642-4678]
ACCCTATCTCGGTCTATTCTTTTGATTTATAAGGGATTTTGCCGATTTCGGCCTATTGGTTAAAAAATGA
GCTGATTTAACAAAAATTTAACGCGAATTTTAACAAAATATTAACGCTTACAATTTAGGTGGCACTTTTC
GGGGAAATGTGCGCGGAACCCCTATTTGTTTATTTTTCTAAATACATTCAAATATGTATCCGCTCATGAA
TTAATTCTTAGAAAAACTCATCGAGCATCAAATGAAACTGCAATTTATTCATATCAGGATTATCAATACC
ATATTTTTGAAAAAGCCGTTTCTGTAATGAAGGAGAAAACTCACCGAGGCAGTTCCATAGGATGGCAAGA
TCCTGGTATCGGTCTGCGATTCCGACTCGTCCAACATCAATACAACCTATTAATTTCCCCTCGTCAAAAA
TAAGGTTATCAAGTGAGAAATCACCATGAGTGACGACTGAATCCGGTGAGAATGGCAAAAGTTTATGCAT
TTCTTTCCAGACTTGTTCAACAGGCCAGCCATTACGCTCGTCATCAAAATCACTCGCATCAACCAAACCG
TTATTCATTCGTGATTGCGCCTGAGCGAGACGAAATACGCGATCGCTGTTAAAAGGACAATTACAAACAG
GAATCGAATGCAACCGGCGCAGGAACACTGCCAGCGCATCAACAATATTTTCACCTGAATCAGGATATTC
TTCTAATACCTGGAATGCTGTTTTCCCGGGGATCGCAGTGGTGAGTAACCATGCATCATCAGGAGTACGG
ATAAAATGCTTGATGGTCGGAAGAGGCATAAATTCCGTCAGCCAGTTTAGTCTGACCATCTCATCTGTAA
CATCATTGGCAACGCTACCTTTGCCATGTTTCAGAAACAACTCTGGCGCATCGGGCTTCCCATACAATCG
ATAGATTGTCGCACCTGATTGCCCGACATTATCGCGAGCCCATTTATACCCATATAAATCAGCATCCATG
TTGGAATTTAATCGCGGCCTAGAGCAAGACGTTTCCCGTTGAATATGGCTCATAACACCCCTTGTATTAC
TGTTTATGTAAGCAGACAGTTTTATTGTTCATGACCAAAATCCCTTAACGTGAGTTTTCGTTCCACTGAG
CGTCAGACCCCGTAGAAAAGATCAAAGGATCTTC
